>Addgene plasmid #27023 | pBABE-puro LEF1 | addgene full sequence | sequence record 254707 | Addgene NGS Result
CTTCCGCTTCCTCGCTCACTGACTCGCTGCGCTCGGTCGTTCGGCTGCGGCGAGCGGTATCAGCTCACTC
AAAGGCGGTAATACGGTTATCCACAGAATCAGGGGATAACGCAGGAAAGAACATGTGAGCAAAAGGCCAG
CAAAAGGCCAGGAACCGTAAAAAGGCCGCGTTGCTGGCGTTTTTCCATAGGCTCCGCCCCCCTGACGAGC
ATCACAAAAATCGACGCTCAAGTCAGAGGTGGCGAAACCCGACAGGACTATAAAGATACCAGGCGTTTCC
CCCTGGAAGCTCCCTCGTGCGCTCTCCTGTTCCGACCCTGCCGCTTACCGGATACCTGTCCGCCTTTCTC
CCTTCGGGAAGCGTGGCGCTTTCTCATAGCTCACGCTGTAGGTATCTCAGTTCGGTGTAGGTCGTTCGCT
CCAAGCTGGGCTGTGTGCACGAACCCCCCGTTCAGCCCGACCGCTGCGCCTTATCCGGTAACTATCGTCT
TGAGTCCAACCCGGTAAGACACGACTTATCGCCACTGGCAGCAGCCACTGGTAACAGGATTAGCAGAGCG
AGGTATGTAGGCGGTGCTACAGAGTTCTTGAAGTGGTGGCCTAACTACGGCTACACTAGAAGAACAGTAT
TTGGTATCTGCGCTCTGCTGAAGCCAGTTACCTTCGGAAAAAGAGTTGGTAGCTCTTGATCCGGCAAACA
AACCACCGCTGGTAGCGGTGGTTTTTTTGTTTGCAAGCAGCAGATTACGCGCAGAAAAAAAGGATCTCAA
GAAGATCCTTTGATCTTTTCTACGGGGTCTGACGCTCAGTGGAACGAAAACTCACGTTAAGGGATTTTGG
TCATGAGATTATCAAAAAGGATCTTCACCTAGATCCTTTTGCGGCCGCAAATCAATCTAAAGTATATATG
AGTAAACTTGGTCTGACAGTTACCAATGCTTAATCAGTGAGGCACCTATCTCAGCGATCTGTCTATTTCG
TTCATCCATAGTTGCCTGACTCCCCGTCGTGTAGATAACTACGATACGGGAGGGCTTACCATCTGGCCCC
AGTGCTGCAATGATACCGCGAGACCCACGCTCACCGGCTCCAGATTTATCAGCAATAAACCAGCCAGCCG
GAAGGGCCGAGCGCAGAAGTGGTCCTGCAACTTTATCCGCCTCCATCCAGTCTATTAATTGTTGCCGGGA
AGCTAGAGTAAGTAGTTCGCCAGTTAATAGTTTGCGCAACGTTGTTGCCATTGCTACAGGCATCGTGGTG
TCACGCTCGTCGTTTGGTATGGCTTCATTCAGCTCCGGTTCCCAACGATCAAGGCGAGTTACATGATCCC
CCATGTTGTGCAAAAAAGCGGTTAGCTCCTTCGGTCCTCCGATCGTTGTCAGAAGTAAGTTGGCCGCAGT
GTTATCACTCATGGTTATGGCAGCACTGCATAATTCTCTTACTGTCATGCCATCCGTAAGATGCTTTTCT
GTGACTGGTGAGTACTCAACCAAGTCATTCTGAGAATAGTGTATGCGGCGACCGAGTTGCTCTTGCCCGG
CGTCAATACGGGATAATACCGCGCCACATAGCAGAACTTTAAAAGTGCTCATCATTGGAAAACGTTCTTC
GGGGCGAAAACTCTCAAGGATCTTACCGCTGTTGAGATCCAGTTCGATGTAACCCACTCGTGCACCCAAC
TGATCTTCAGCATCTTTTACTTTCACCAGCGTTTCTGGGTGAGCAAAAACAGGAAGGCAAAATGCCGCAA
AAAAGGGAATAAGGGCGACACGGAAATGTTGAATACTCATACTCTTCCTTTTTCAATATTATTGAAGCAT
TTATCAGGGTTATTGTCTCATGAGCGGATACATATTTGAATGTATTTAGAAAAATAAACAAATAGGGGTT
CCGCGCACATTTCCCCGAAAAGTGCCACCTGCAGCCTGAATATGGGCCAAACAGGATATCTGTGGTAAGC
AGTTCCTGCCCCGGCTCAGGGCCAAGAACAGATGGAACAGCTGAATATGGGCCAAACAGGATATCTGTGG
TAAGCAGTTCCTGCCCCGGCTCAGGGCCAAGAACAGATGGTCCCCAGATGCGGTCCAGCCCTCAGCAGTT
TCTAGAGAACCATCAGATGTTTCCAGGGTGCCCCAAGGACCTGAAATGACCCTGTGCCTTATTTGAACTA
ACCAATCAGTTCGCTTCTCGCTTCTGTTCGCGCGCTTCTGCTCCCCGAGCTCAATAAAAGAGCCCACAAC
CCCTCACTCGGGGCGCCAGTCCTCCGATTGACTGAGTCGCCCGGGTACCCGTGTATCCAATAAACCCTCT
TGCAGTTGCATCCGACTTGTGGTCTCGCTGTTCCTTGGGAGGGTCTCCTCTGAGTGATTGACTACCCGTC
AGCGGGGGTCTTTCATTTGGGGGCTCGTCCGGGATCGGGAGACCCCTGCCCAGGGACCACCGACCCACCA
CCGGGAGGCAAGCTGGCCAGCAACTTATCTGTGTCTGTCCGATTGTCTAGTGTCTATGACTGATTTTATG
CGCCTGCGTCGGTACTAGTTAGCTAACTAGCTCTGTATCTGGCGGACCCGTGGTGGAACTGACGAGTTCT
GAACACCCGGCCGCAACCCTGGGAGACGTCCCAGGGACTTTGGGGGCCGTTTTTGTGGCCCGACCTGAGG
AAGGGAGTCGATGTGGAATCCGACCCCGTCAGGATATGTGGTTCTGGTAGGAGACGAGAACCTAAAACAG
TTCCCGCCTCCGTCTGAATTTTTGCTTTCGGTTTGGAACCGAAGCCGCGCGTCTTGTCTGCTGCAGCGCT
GCAGCATCGTTCTGTGTTGTCTCTGTCTGACTGTGTTTCTGTATTTGTCTGAAAATTAGGGCCAGACTGT
TACCACTCCCTTAAGTTTGACCTTAGGTCACTGGAAAGATGTCGAGCGGATCGCTCACAACCAGTCGGTA
GATGTCAAGAAGAGACGTTGGGTTACCTTCTGCTCTGCAGAATGGCCAACCTTTAACGTCGGATGGCCGC
GAGACGGCACCTTTAACCGAGACCTCATCACCCAGGTTAAGATCAAGGTCTTTTCACCTGGCCCGCATGG
ACACCCAGACCAGGTCCCCTACATCGTGACCTGGGAAGCCTTGGCTTTTGACCCCCCTCCCTGGGTCAAG
CCCTTTGTACACCCTAAGCCTCCGCCTCCTCTTCCTCCATCCGCCCCGTCTCTCCCCCTTGAACCTCCTC
GTTCGACCCCGCCTCGATCCTCCCTTTATCCAGCCCTCACTCCTTCTCTAGGCGCCGGCCGGATCCCGAC
CATGGATGCCCCAACTCTCCGGAGGAGGTGGCGGCGGCGGGGGGGACCCGGAACTCTGCGCCACGGACGA
GATGATCCCCTTCAAGGACGAGGGCGATCCTCAGAAGGAAAAGATCTTCGCCGAGATCAGTCATCCCGAA
GAGGAAGGCGATTTAGCTGACATCAAGTCTTCCTTGGTGAACGAGTCTGAAATCATCCCGGCCAGCAACG
GACACGAGGTGGCCAGACAAGCACAAACCTCTCAGGAGCCCTACCACGACAAGGCCAGAGAACACCCCGA
TGACGGAAAGCATCCAGATGGAGGCCTCTACAACAAGGGACCCTCCTACTCGAGTTATTCCGGGTACATA
ATGATGCCAAATATGAATAACGACCCATACATGTCAAATGGATCTCTTTCTCCACCCATCCCGAGAACAT
CAAATAAAGTGCCCGTGGTGCAGCCATCCCATGCGGTCCATCCTCTCACCCCCCTCATCACTTACAGTGA
CGAGCACTTTTCTCCAGGATCACACCCGTCACACATCCCATCAGATGTCAACTCCAAACAAGGCATGTCC
AGACATCCTCCAGCTCCTGATATCCCTACTTTTTATCCCTTGTCTCCGGGTGGTGTTGGACAGATCACCC
CACCTCTTGGCTGGCAAGGTCAGCCTGTATATCCCATCACGGGTGGATTCAGGCAACCCTACCCATCCTC
ACTGTCAGTCGACACTTCCATGTCCAGGTTTTCCCATCATATGATTCCCGGTCCTCCTGGTCCCCACACA
ACTGGCATCCCTCATCCAGCTATTGTAACACCTCAGGTCAAACAGGAACATCCCCACACTGACAGTGACC
TAATGCACGTGAAGCCTCAGCATGAACAGAGAAAGGAGCAGGAGCCAAAAAGACCTCACATTAAGAAGCC
TCTGAATGCTTTTATGTTATACATGAAAGAAATGAGAGCGAATGTCGTTGCTGAGTGTACTCTAAAAGAA
AGTGCAGCTATCAACCAGATTCTTGGCAGAAGGTGGCATGCCCTCTCCCGTGAAGAGCAGGCTAAATATT
ATGAATTAGCACGGAAAGAAAGACAGCTACATATGCAGCTTTATCCAGGCTGGTCTGCAAGAGACAATTA
TGGTAAGAAAAAGAAGAGGAAGAGAGAGAAACTACAGGAATCTGCATCAGGTACAGGTCCAAGAATGACA
GCTGCCTACATCTGAAACACGGAATTCGCCAGCACAGTGGTCGACCCTGTGGAATGTGTGTCAGTTAGGG
TGTGGAAAGTCCCCAGGCTCCCCAGCAGGCAGAAGTATGCAAAGCATGCATCTCAATTAGTCAGCAACCA
GGTGTGGAAAGTCCCCAGGCTCCCCAGCAGGCAGAAGTATGCAAAGCATGCATCTCAATTAGTCAGCAAC
CATAGTCCCGCCCCTAACTCCGCCCATCCCGCCCCTAACTCCGCCCAGTTCCGCCCATTCTCCGCCCCAT
GGCTGACTAATTTTTTTTATTTATGCAGAGGCCGAGGCCGCCTCGGCCTCTGAGCTATTCCAGAAGTAGT
GAGGAGGCTTTTTTGGAGGCCTAGGCTTTTGCAAAAAGCTTACCATGACCGAGTACAAGCCCACGGTGCG
CCTCGCCACCCGCGACGACGTCCCCAGGGCCGTACGCACCCTCGCCGCCGCGTTCGCCGACTACCCCGCC
ACGCGCCACACCGTCGATCCGGACCGCCACATCGAGCGGGTCACCGAGCTGCAAGAACTCTTCCTCACGC
GCGTCGGGCTCGACATCGGCAAGGTGTGGGTCGCGGACGACGGCGCCGCGGTGGCGGTCTGGACCACGCC
GGAGAGCGTCGAAGCGGGGGCGGTGTTCGCCGAGATCGGCCCGCGCATGGCCGAGTTGAGCGGTTCCCGG
CTGGCCGCGCAGCAACAGATGGAAGGCCTCCTGGCGCCGCACCGGCCCAAGGAGCCCGCGTGGTTCCTGG
CCACCGTCGGCGTCTCGCCCGACCACCAGGGCAAGGGTCTGGGCAGCGCCGTCGTGCTCCCCGGAGTGGA
GGCGGCCGAGCGCGCCGGGGTGCCCGCCTTCCTGGAGACCTCCGCGCCCCGCAACCTCCCCTTCTACGAG
CGGCTCGGCTTCACCGTCACCGCCGACGTCGAGGTGCCCGAAGGACCGCGCACCTGGTGCATGACCCGCA
AGCCCGGTGCCTGACGCCCGCCCCACGACCCGCAGCGCCCGACCGAAAGGAGCGCACGACCCCATGCATC
GATAAAATAAAAGATTTTATTTAGTCTCCAGAAAAAGGGGGGAATGAAAGACCCCACCTGTAGGTTTGGC
AAGCTAGCTTAAGTAACGCCATTTTGCAAGGCATGGAAAAATACATAACTGAGAATAGAGAAGTTCAGAT
CAAGGTCAGGAACAGATGGAACAGCTGAATATGGGCCAAACAGGATATCTGTGGTAAGCAGTTCCTGCCC
CGGCTCAGGGCCAAGAACAGATGGAACAGCTGAATATGGGCCAAACAGGATATCTGTGGTAAGCAGTTCC
TGCCCCGGCTCAGGGCCAAGAACAGATGGTCCCCAGATGCGGTCCAGCCCTCAGCAGTTTCTAGAGAACC
ATCAGATGTTTCCAGGGTGCCCCAAGGACCTGAAATGACCCTGTGCCTTATTTGAACTAACCAATCAGTT
CGCTTCTCGCTTCTGTTCGCGCGCTTCTGCTCCCCGAGCTCAATAAAAGAGCCCACAACCCCTCACTCGG
GGCGCCAGTCCTCCGATTGACTGAGTCGCCCGGGTACCCGTGTATCCAATAAACCCTCTTGCAGTTGCAT
CCGACTTGTGGTCTCGCTGTTCCTTGGGAGGGTCTCCTCTGAGTGATTGACTACCCGTCAGCGGGGGTCT
TTCACATGCAGCATGTATCAAAATTAATTTGGTTTTTTTTCTTAAGTATTTACATTAAATGGCCATAGTT
GCATTAATGAATCGGCCAACGCGCGGGGAGAGGCGGTTTGCGTATTGGGCGCT
Features (pLannotate 1.2.2; 12 found; start..end, strand, type, name):
    182..770     -  rep_origin     ori: high-copy-number ColE1/pMB1/pBR322/pUC origin of replication
    930..1790    -  CDS            AmpR: β-lactamase; bla; confers resistance to ampicillin, carbenicillin, and related antibiotics
   1791..1895    -  promoter       AmpR promoter: bla
   1926..2395    +  LTR            LTR: long terminal repeat from Moloney murine leukemia virus
   2519..2793    +  misc_feature   MESV Ψ (fragment): packaging signal of murine embryonic stem cell virus
   2860..3276    +  CDS            gag (truncated): truncated Moloney murine leukemia virus (MMLV) gag gene lacking the start codon
   3296..4492    +  CDS            LEF1: LEF1_HUMAN - Experimental evidence at protein level: Swiss-Prot protein existence level 1. [Isoform 5]: Transcriptionally activates the fibronectin promoter, binds to and represses transcription from the E-cadherin promoter in a CTNNB1-independent manner, and is involved in reducing cellular aggregation and increasing cell migration of pancreatic cancer cells. From Homo sapiens (Human).
   4536..4865    +  promoter       SV40 promoter: SV40 enhancer and early promoter
   4875..5474    +  CDS            PuroR: puromycin N-acetyltransferase; pac from Streptomyces alboniger; confers resistance to puromycin
   5573..5694    +  LTR            3' LTR (ΔU3) (fragment): self-inactivating 3' long terminal repeat (LTR) from Moloney murine leukemia virus
   5695..6164    +  LTR            LTR: long terminal repeat from Moloney murine leukemia virus
   6230..6282    -  CDS            lacI (fragment): lac repressor; lacI; The lac repressor binds to the lac operator to inhibit transcription in E. coli. This inhibition can be relieved by adding lactose or isopropyl-β-D-thiogalactopyranoside (IPTG).
