[The description below was written by a language model from this plasmid's Addgene catalogue record and pLannotate feature annotations shown in this document.]
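Description:
pBABE-puro LEF1 is a Moloney murine leukemia virus-based retroviral expression vector carrying the human LEF1 coding sequence, built on the pBABE-puro backbone for stable gene delivery into mammalian cells. In bacteria it is maintained as a high-copy plasmid through a ColE1/pUC-type origin and selected with ampicillin via the β-lactamase gene and its native promoter.

The retroviral cassette is flanked by MMLV long terminal repeats. Downstream of the 5′ LTR lie a packaging signal (annotated as an MESV Ψ fragment) and a truncated gag segment lacking its start codon, which together promote efficient encapsidation of the genomic RNA when the plasmid is introduced into a packaging cell line that supplies the viral proteins in trans. LEF1 was cloned between BamHI and EcoRI sites directly after this region, so its transcription is driven by the 5′ LTR. The catalogue gives the insert as about 1.1 kb, while the annotated open reading frame spans roughly 1.2 kb; no epitope tag or reporter is annotated. A separate SV40 enhancer/early promoter drives puromycin N-acetyltransferase, allowing selection of transduced cells with puromycin. The annotation software labels a short stretch before the 3′ LTR as a ΔU3 self-inactivating fragment, but it directly abuts a full-length LTR annotation, so the vector does not appear to be self-inactivating. A small lacI fragment is backbone remnant.

LEF1 is a TCF/LEF-family transcription factor acting downstream of WNT signalling. The associated publication concerns WNT/TCF signalling through LEF1 and HOXB9 in lung adenocarcinoma metastasis, which suggests the construct serves for stable LEF1 overexpression in such studies.
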