Addgene plasmid #27023: pBABE-puro LEF1
Depositing lab: Joan Massague. Depositing organization: Memorial Sloan-Kettering Cancer Center. Publication: WNT/TCF signaling through LEF1 and HOXB9 mediates lung adenocarcinoma metastasis. Nguyen DX, Chiang AC, Zhang XH, Kim JY, Kris MG, Ladanyi M, Gerald WL, Massague J. Cell. 2009 Jul 10. 138(1):51-62. 10.1016/j.cell.2009.04.030 PubMed 19576624.
Backbone
  Vector backbone: pBABE-puro
  Backbone manufacturer: Addgene Plasmid 1764
  Backbone size w/o insert (bp): 5169
  Vector type: Mammalian Expression, Retroviral
  Selectable markers: Puromycin
Growth in bacteria
  Bacterial resistance: Ampicillin, 100 μg/mL
  Growth temperature: 37°C
  Growth strain: DH5alpha
  Copy number: High Copy
Gene/Insert
  Gene/Insert name: LEF1
  Species: H. sapiens (human)
  Insert size (bp): 1100
  Entrez Gene: LEF1 (a.k.a. LEF-1, TCF10, TCF1ALPHA, TCF7L3)
  Cloning method: Restriction Enzyme; 5′ cloning site BamHI (not destroyed); 3′ cloning site EcoRI (not destroyed)
  Sequencing primers: 5′ pBABE-5; 3′ pBABE-3
Terms and licenses: Academic/Nonprofit Terms; Industry Terms: Not Available to Industry
How to cite: pBABE-puro LEF1 was a gift from Joan Massague (Addgene plasmid # 27023 ; http://n2t.net/addgene:27023 ; RRID:Addgene_27023)
