>Addgene plasmid #27023 | pBABE-puro LEF1 | addgene partial sequence | sequence record 33258 | 27023 with pBABE-5
CGATTTAGCTGACATCAAGTCTTCCTTGGTGAACGAGTCTGAAATCATCCCGGCCAGCAACGGACACGAG
GTGGCCAGACAAGCACAAACCTCTCAGGAGCCCTACCACGACAAGGCCAGAGAACACCCCGATGACGGAA
AGCATCCAGATGGAGGCCTCTACAACAAGGGACCCTCCTACTCGAGTTATTCCGGGTACATAATGATGCC
AAATATGAATAACGACCCATACATGTCAAATGGATCTCTTTCTCCACCCATCCCGAGAACATCAAATAAA
GTGCCCGTGGTGCAGCCATCCCATGCGGTCCATCCTCTCACCCCCCTCATCACTTACAGTGACGAGCACT
TTTCTCCAGGATCACACCCGTCACACATCCCATCAGATGTCAACTCCAAACAAGGCATGTCCAGACATCC
TCCAGCTCCTGATATCCCTACTTTTTATCCCTTGTCTCCGGGTGGTGTTGGACAGATCACCCCACCTCTT
GGCTGGCAAGGTCAGCCTGTATATCCCATCACGGGTGGATTCAGGCAACCCTACCCATCCTCACTGTCAG
TCGACACTTCCATGTCCAGGTTTTCCCATCATATGATTCC
